Addgene plasmid #21328: pBSSK Int3HA
Depositing lab: Jan Kitajewski. Depositing organization: Columbia University. Publication: Notch4 and Wnt-1 proteins function to regulate branching morphogenesis of mammary epithelial cells in an opposing fashion. Uyttendaele H, Soriano JV, Montesano R, Kitajewski J. Dev Biol. 1998 Apr 15. 196(2):204-17. 10.1006/dbio.1998.8863 PubMed 9576833.
Backbone
  Vector backbone: pBSSK
  Backbone manufacturer: Stratagene
  Backbone size w/o insert (bp): 2900
  Vector type: Cloning Vector
Growth in bacteria
  Bacterial resistance: Ampicillin, 100 μg/mL
  Growth temperature: 37°C
  Growth strain: DH5alpha
  Copy number: High Copy
Gene/Insert
  Gene/Insert name: Int3 (alt name: Notch4/Int3)
  Species: M. musculus (mouse)
  Insert size (bp): 2400
  Entrez Gene: Notch4 (a.k.a. Int-3, Int3, N4)
  Tag / fusion protein: HA (C terminal on insert)
  Cloning method: Restriction Enzyme
  Sequencing primers: 5′ N/A
Terms and licenses: Academic/Nonprofit Terms; Industry Terms: Not Available to Industry
How to cite: pBSSK Int3HA was a gift from Jan Kitajewski (Addgene plasmid # 21328 ; http://n2t.net/addgene:21328 ; RRID:Addgene_21328)
