[The description below was written by a language model from this plasmid's Addgene catalogue record.]
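Description:
pBSSK Int3HA is a bacterial cloning plasmid built on the Stratagene pBluescript SK (pBSSK) backbone, a phagemid-type vector of about 2.9 kb. It is propagated in E. coli at high copy number and selected with ampicillin. No feature table accompanies the record, so the exact positions and orientation of backbone elements are not documented here. pBluescript vectors generally carry a pUC-type origin, an f1 origin, and a polylinker within lacZα flanked by T3 and T7 phage promoters. The record classifies the plasmid as a cloning vector and names no eukaryotic promoter, so it should not be assumed to drive expression in mammalian cells.

The insert is a roughly 2.4 kb mouse cDNA for Int3, also listed as Notch4/Int3, introduced by restriction enzyme cloning; the sites used are not stated. Int3 is the name historically given to the truncated form of Notch4 first identified as a mammary tumour virus integration product. It lacks most of the extracellular domain and is generally regarded as a constitutively active form of the receptor. The precise boundaries of the coding region in this construct are not given. The insert carries a C-terminal HA epitope tag, which allows the protein to be detected or immunoprecipitated with anti-HA antibodies once the cassette is expressed.

The associated study examined how Notch4 and Wnt-1 act in opposing ways on branching morphogenesis of mammary epithelial cells. In that context the plasmid most plausibly serves as a source or shuttle clone, from which the HA-tagged Int3 sequence can be subcloned into expression or viral vectors, or possibly used as a template for in vitro transcription from the flanking phage promoters.
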