>Addgene plasmid #21328 | pBSSK Int3HA | addgene partial sequence | sequence record 27149 | 21328 with M13_pUC-fwd
GNNNGGCGTCTGAANTATNGACTACNATAGGGCGAATTGGAGCTCCACCGCGGTGGCGGCCGCCAGNTGT
GATGGATATCTGCAGAATTCGGCTTCGTCCTGCTGCGTTCCTTGCAGCAATGGCAGCAGTGGGAGCTCTG
GAGCCCCTGCTGCCTGGACCCTTGCTGGCGGCTCACCCTCAAGCAGGGACCAGGCCCTCTGCCAACCAGC
TTCCCTGGCCCATTCTATGTTCACCAGTGGTTGGGGTGCTTCTCCTGGCCCTTGGGGCCCTTCTCGTCCT
CCAGCTCATTCGGCGACGGCGACGAGAACATGGGGCCCTGTGGCTGCCCCCTGGTTTCATTCGAAGGCCT
CAGACACAGCAGGCACCCCACCGGCGGAGGCCCCCACTGGGCGAGGACAACATTGGTCTTAAGGCACTGA
AGCCAGAGGCCGAAGTGGATGAGGATGGAGTGGCCATGTGCTCGGGCCCTGAAGAGGGAGAGGCTGAAGA
AACAGCCTCAGCCTCCAGGTGCCAGCTTTGGCCGCTCAACAGCGGCTGTGGAGAGCTCCCCCAGGCAGCC
ATGCTGACCCCTCCTCAGGAGTGTGAATCGGAGGTTCTGGATGTGGACACCTGTGGACCTGATGGGGTGA
CACCCCTGATGTCAGCCGACTTCTGTGGGGGAGTGCAGTCCACGACTGGGGCTAGTCCACAAAGACTGGG
GCTAGGAATCTGGAACCTGA
