>Addgene plasmid #21328 | pBSSK Int3HA | addgene partial sequence | sequence record 27150 | 21328 with T3
GAGGTCGAGGATCCTCTAGAGCCGGATCTTAATTAATTAAGGCCCTGGACCCAAAGAAGCGTAATCTGGA
ACATCATATGGGTAGGCCATGGAGTTCAGATTTCTTACAACCGAGTTTAAGGGAATCTCTTGGTGAACTG
GAAGACCCCAGGCAACTTGAGGGGATCCACGTTCTGGGGACGGGGTCAGGCTGGGAGGCGGGATCGGCGC
ACTGCAGGCGGAGCCGCAGGCTTCCAGGGCCACCCAGTCGCGAGGCCAGTCATCCTGTGATGCCCTAGCC
CCGCGTCGTCCACGGGAGCCCGCGGAGAACCTGCGGCCGCGCGTGGTGGGGCCTCCGCAGCTTCCAGATC
GGCTCCGGCAGCGAGCATACACCTTCCCTCCGCGCGCTCCCAAGTCCACCGACCAAGTGCGAGCCTGCAG
ACAGGCTCCGCCCCCGCGCGGGCGCGCTCCCGCAGACAGCGTCCGGCAGCGCGGCGCGGCCCCGCCCCCC
GGCGTGGTGCGTGCGTGCGCACGGGCCTCCTGCGTAGTCGGTCCAGCCCCTTCCAGCAGCGTTAGCAGGT
CCCAGTGACTGCGCTGGCGGGCCACATCTCCTGGGGCCAGCCCGGCCTGGTCTCGCAGTCCCCGGGCCGC
CCCG
